Addgene plasmid #121238: pUC57-Kan_BR32_00031651
Purpose: Level 0 Golden-Gate compatible vector
Depositing lab: Sophien Kamoun. Depositing organization: Sainsbury Laboratory, Norwich. Publication: A Clone Resource of Magnaporthe oryzae Effectors That Share Sequence and Structural Similarities Across Host-Specific Lineages. Petit-Houdenot Y, Langner T, Harant A, Win J, Kamoun S. Mol Plant Microbe Interact. 2020 Aug;33(8):1032-1035. doi: 10.1094/MPMI-03-20-0052-A. Epub 2020 Jun 22. PubMed 32460610.
Backbone
  Vector backbone: pUC57-Kan
  Backbone size w/o insert (bp): 2626
  Vector type: Golden Gate
  Selectable markers: lacZ
Growth in bacteria
  Bacterial resistance: Kanamycin, 50 μg/mL
  Growth temperature: 37°C
  Growth strain: DH5alpha
  Copy number: High Copy
Gene/Insert
  Gene/Insert name: BR32_00031651
  Mutation: Magnaporthe oryzae
  Cloning method: Restriction Enzyme; 5′ cloning site EcoRV (unknown if destroyed); 3′ cloning site EcoRV (unknown if destroyed)
  Sequencing primers: 5′ M13Fw; 3′ M13Rv
Terms and licenses: Academic/Nonprofit Terms; Industry Terms: Not Available to Industry
How to cite: pUC57-Kan_BR32_00031651 was a gift from Sophien Kamoun (Addgene plasmid # 121238 ; http://n2t.net/addgene:121238 ; RRID:Addgene_121238)
