[The description below was written by a language model from this plasmid's Addgene catalogue record and pLannotate feature annotations shown in this document.]
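Description:
pUC57-Kan_BR32_00031651 is a small, high-copy E. coli cloning plasmid that serves as a Level 0 Golden Gate module carrying a candidate effector sequence, BR32_00031651, from the blast fungus Magnaporthe oryzae. The backbone is pUC57-Kan. It replicates from a ColE1/pUC-type origin and is selected with kanamycin through an aph(3')-Ia aminoglycoside phosphotransferase gene, which the annotation shows being driven by the bla (AmpR) promoter. Short remnants of bom, rop and lacI are also detected; these are backbone leftovers rather than functional parts.

The insert was placed at the EcoRV site within the lacZα region, and the feature table is consistent with this. The lac promoter, operator and CAP binding site sit several hundred bases from a truncated lacZα fragment, with an unannotated gap between them that presumably holds the effector sequence. Disruption of lacZα fits with the lacZ marker listed in the record, which allows blue/white screening during cloning. The insert itself is not annotated, and the record does not say which type IIS enzyme sites or overhangs flank it, whether a signal peptide is included, or whether the sequence was domesticated. The full sequence is 2,964 nt against a 2,626 bp backbone, which implies a short insert. M13 forward and reverse primer sites flank it for sequence verification.

The plasmid carries no promoter for expression in plants or fungi, so it acts as a storage and donor module. The coding part is meant to be released and assembled with promoters, tags and terminators into higher-level Golden Gate expression constructs. It belongs to a clone resource of M. oryzae effectors that share sequence and structural similarity across host-specific lineages, intended to support functional studies of these proteins.
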