Features (pLannotate 1.2.2; 10 found; start..end, strand, type, name):
    137..236     +  misc_feature   bom (fragment): basis of mobility region from pBR322
    242..399     -  CDS            lacZα (fragment): LacZα fragment of β-galactosidase; lacZ fragment
    812..828     -  protein_bind   lac operator: The lac repressor binds to the lac operator to inhibit transcription in E. coli. This inhibition can be relieved by adding lactose or isopropyl-β-D-thiogalactopyranoside (IPTG). lac repressor encoded by lacI
    836..866     -  promoter       lac promoter: promoter for the E. coli lac operon
    881..902     -  protein_bind   CAP binding site: CAP binding activates transcription in the presence of cAMP. E. coli catabolite activator protein
    915..1007    -  CDS            lacI (fragment): lac repressor; lacI; The lac repressor binds to the lac operator to inhibit transcription in E. coli. This inhibition can be relieved by adding lactose or isopropyl-β-D-thiogalactopyranoside (IPTG).
   1190..1778    -  rep_origin     ori: high-copy-number ColE1/pMB1/pBR322/pUC origin of replication
   1949..2764    -  CDS            KanR: aminoglycoside phosphotransferase; aph(3')-Ia; confers resistance to kanamycin in bacteria or G418 (Geneticin®) in eukaryotes
   2765..2869    -  promoter       AmpR promoter: bla
   2964..35      +  CDS            rop (fragment) (across the origin): Rop protein, which maintains plasmids at low copy number; rop
>Addgene plasmid #121238 | pUC57-Kan_BR32_00031651 | depositor full sequence | sequence record 237851 | pUC57-Kan_BR32_00031651 sequence 2964 bps
TCGCGCGTTTCGGTGATGACGGTGAAAACCTCTGACACATGCAGCTCCCGGAGACGGTCACAGCTTGTCT
GTAAGCGGATGCCGGGAGCAGACAAGCCCGTCAGGGCGCGTCAGCGGGTGTTGGCGGGTGTCGGGGCTGG
CTTAACTATGCGGCATCAGAGCAGATTGTACTGAGAGTGCACCATATGCGGTGTGAAATACCGCACAGAT
GCGTAAGGAGAAAATACCGCATCAGGCGCCATTCGCCATTCAGGCTGCGCAACTGTTGGGAAGGGCGATC
GGTGCGGGCCTCTTCGCTATTACGCCAGCTGGCGAAAGGGGGATGTGCTGCAAGGCGATTAAGTTGGGTA
ACGCCAGGGTTTTCCCAGTCACGACGTTGTAAAACGACGGCCAGTGAATTGACGCGTATTGGGATGGAAC
TTGGTCTCTAATGAACTCTTTGCCAATTCAACCAAGAGAAGATACTTCTAATTTTAAAGGTATTACTGGT
GAAATTTGTTGTAATAGAGGTACTACTGATCCAAATAATTTGTGTCATGATGCTAAATTGAATGCTTATT
GTTGTTCTGCTATTCCAAATGATAAAAAAGATGAACCAGGTGATGCTGGTGGTTGTGATCAAATTGCTGC
TTTTCCAGTTGGTAGAAATGTTACTTTGGTTGATCCAAAACCAGGTTTGAATTGTAAATCTGGTAGATTT
AATGATGTTCCAGGTTTTGTTGGTTGTGCTCAATGAGCTTAGAGACCAAGTTCATCCCAATGGCGCGCCG
AGCTTGGCTCGAGCATGGTCATAGCTGTTTCCTGTGTGAAATTGTTATCCGCTCACAATTCCACACAACA
TACGAGCCGGAAGCATAAAGTGTAAAGCCTGGGGTGCCTAATGAGTGAGCTAACTCACATTAATTGCGTT
GCGCTCACTGCCCGCTTTCCAGTCGGGAAACCTGTCGTGCCAGCTGCATTAATGAATCGGCCAACGCGCG
GGGAGAGGCGGTTTGCGTATTGGGCGCTCTTCCGCTTCCTCGCTCACTGACTCGCTGCGCTCGGTCGTTC
GGCTGCGGCGAGCGGTATCAGCTCACTCAAAGGCGGTAATACGGTTATCCACAGAATCAGGGGATAACGC
AGGAAAGAACATGTGAGCAAAAGGCCAGCAAAAGGCCAGGAACCGTAAAAAGGCCGCGTTGCTGGCGTTT
TTCCATAGGCTCCGCCCCCCTGACGAGCATCACAAAAATCGACGCTCAAGTCAGAGGTGGCGAAACCCGA
CAGGACTATAAAGATACCAGGCGTTTCCCCCTGGAAGCTCCCTCGTGCGCTCTCCTGTTCCGACCCTGCC
GCTTACCGGATACCTGTCCGCCTTTCTCCCTTCGGGAAGCGTGGCGCTTTCTCATAGCTCACGCTGTAGG
TATCTCAGTTCGGTGTAGGTCGTTCGCTCCAAGCTGGGCTGTGTGCACGAACCCCCCGTTCAGCCCGACC
GCTGCGCCTTATCCGGTAACTATCGTCTTGAGTCCAACCCGGTAAGACACGACTTATCGCCACTGGCAGC
AGCCACTGGTAACAGGATTAGCAGAGCGAGGTATGTAGGCGGTGCTACAGAGTTCTTGAAGTGGTGGCCT
AACTACGGCTACACTAGAAGAACAGTATTTGGTATCTGCGCTCTGCTGAAGCCAGTTACCTTCGGAAAAA
GAGTTGGTAGCTCTTGATCCGGCAAACAAACCACCGCTGGTAGCGGTGGTTTTTTTGTTTGCAAGCAGCA
GATTACGCGCAGAAAAAAAGGATCTCAAGAAGATCCTTTGATCTTTTCTACGGGGTCTGACGCTCAGTGG
AACGAAAACTCACGTTAAGGGATTTTGGTCATGAGATTATCAAAAAGGATCTTCACCTAGATCCTTTTAA
ATTAAAAATGAAGTTTTAAATCAATCTAAAGTATATATGAGTAAACTTGGTCTGACAGTTAGAAAAACTC
ATCGAGCATCAAATGAAACTGCAATTTATTCATATCAGGATTATCAATACCATATTTTTGAAAAAGCCGT
TTCTGTAATGAAGGAGAAAACTCACCGAGGCAGTTCCATAGGATGGCAAGATCCTGGTATCGGTCTGCGA
TTCCGACTCGTCCAACATCAATACAACCTATTAATTTCCCCTCGTCAAAAATAAGGTTATCAAGTGAGAA
ATCACCATGAGTGACGACTGAATCCGGTGAGAATGGCAAAAGTTTATGCATTTCTTTCCAGACTTGTTCA
ACAGGCCAGCCATTACGCTCGTCATCAAAATCACTCGCATCAACCAAACCGTTATTCATTCGTGATTGCG
CCTGAGCGAGACGAAATACGCGATCGCTGTTAAAAGGACAATTACAAACAGGAATCGAATGCAACCGGCG
CAGGAACACTGCCAGCGCATCAACAATATTTTCACCTGAATCAGGATATTCTTCTAATACCTGGAATGCT
GTTTTCCCAGGGATCGCAGTGGTGAGTAACCATGCATCATCAGGAGTACGGATAAAATGCTTGATGGTCG
GAAGAGGCATAAATTCCGTCAGCCAGTTTAGTCTGACCATCTCATCTGTAACATCATTGGCAACGCTACC
TTTGCCATGTTTCAGAAACAACTCTGGCGCATCGGGCTTCCCATACAATCGATAGATTGTCGCACCTGAT
TGCCCGACATTATCGCGAGCCCATTTATACCCATATAAATCAGCATCCATGTTGGAATTTAATCGCGGCC
TAGAGCAAGACGTTTCCCGTTGAATATGGCTCATACTCTTCCTTTTTCAATATTATTGAAGCATTTATCA
GGGTTATTGTCTCATGAGCGGATACATATTTGAATGTATTTAGAAAAATAAACAAATAGGGGTTCCGCGC
ACATTTCCCCGAAAAGTGCCACCTGACGTCTAAGAAACCATTATTATCATGACATTAACCTATAAAAATA
GGCGTATCACGAGGCCCTTTCGTC
