>Addgene plasmid #121238 | pUC57-Kan_BR32_00031651 | depositor partial sequence | sequence record 230728 | BR32_00031651
TTGGTCTCTAATGAACTCTTTGCCAATTCAACCAAGAGAAGATACTTCTAATTTTAAAGGTATTACTGGT
GAAATTTGTTGTAATAGAGGTACTACTGATCCAAATAATTTGTGTCATGATGCTAAATTGAATGCTTATT
GTTGTTCTGCTATTCCAAATGATAAAAAAGATGAACCAGGTGATGCTGGTGGTTGTGATCAAATTGCTGC
TTTTCCAGTTGGTAGAAATGTTACTTTGGTTGATCCAAAACCAGGTTTGAATTGTAAATCTGGTAGATTT
AATGATGTTCCAGGTTTTGTTGGTTGTGCTCAATGAGCTTAGAGACCAA
