>Addgene plasmid #121238 | pUC57-Kan_BR32_00031651 | depositor partial sequence | sequence record 230729 | empty_vector
TCGCGCGTTTCGGTGATGACGGTGAAAACCTCTGACACATGCAGCTCCCGGAGACGGTCACAGCTTGTCT
GTAAGCGGATGCCGGGAGCAGACAAGCCCGTCAGGGCGCGTCAGCGGGTGTTGGCGGGTGTCGGGGCTGG
CTTAACTATGCGGCATCAGAGCAGATTGTACTGAGAGTGCACCATATGCGGTGTGAAATACCGCACAGAT
GCGTAAGGAGAAAATACCGCATCAGGCGCCATTCGCCATTCAGGCTGCGCAACTGTTGGGAAGGGCGATC
GGTGCGGGCCTCTTCGCTATTACGCCAGCTGGCGAAAGGGGGATGTGCTGCAAGGCGATTAAGTTGGGTA
ACGCCAGGGTTTTCCCAGTCACGACGTTGTAAAACGACGGCCAGTGAATTGACGCGTATTGGGATATCCC
AATGGCGCGCCGAGCTTGGCTCGAGCATGGTCATAGCTGTTTCCTGTGTGAAATTGTTATCCGCTCACAA
TTCCACACAACATACGAGCCGGAAGCATAAAGTGTAAAGCCTGGGGTGCCTAATGAGTGAGCTAACTCAC
ATTAATTGCGTTGCGCTCACTGCCCGCTTTCCAGTCGGGAAACCTGTCGTGCCAGCTGCATTAATGAATC
GGCCAACGCGCGGGGAGAGGCGGTTTGCGTATTGGGCGCTCTTCCGCTTCCTCGCTCACTGACTCGCTGC
GCTCGGTCGTTCGGCTGCGGCGAGCGGTATCAGCTCACTCAAAGGCGGTAATACGGTTATCCACAGAATC
AGGGGATAACGCAGGAAAGAACATGTGAGCAAAAGGCCAGCAAAAGGCCAGGAACCGTAAAAAGGCCGCG
TTGCTGGCGTTTTTCCATAGGCTCCGCCCCCCTGACGAGCATCACAAAAATCGACGCTCAAGTCAGAGGT
GGCGAAACCCGACAGGACTATAAAGATACCAGGCGTTTCCCCCTGGAAGCTCCCTCGTGCGCTCTCCTGT
TCCGACCCTGCCGCTTACCGGATACCTGTCCGCCTTTCTCCCTTCGGGAAGCGTGGCGCTTTCTCATAGC
TCACGCTGTAGGTATCTCAGTTCGGTGTAGGTCGTTCGCTCCAAGCTGGGCTGTGTGCACGAACCCCCCG
TTCAGCCCGACCGCTGCGCCTTATCCGGTAACTATCGTCTTGAGTCCAACCCGGTAAGACACGACTTATC
GCCACTGGCAGCAGCCACTGGTAACAGGATTAGCAGAGCGAGGTATGTAGGCGGTGCTACAGAGTTCTTG
AAGTGGTGGCCTAACTACGGCTACACTAGAAGAACAGTATTTGGTATCTGCGCTCTGCTGAAGCCAGTTA
CCTTCGGAAAAAGAGTTGGTAGCTCTTGATCCGGCAAACAAACCACCGCTGGTAGCGGTGGTTTTTTTGT
TTGCAAGCAGCAGATTACGCGCAGAAAAAAAGGATCTCAAGAAGATCCTTTGATCTTTTCTACGGGGTCT
GACGCTCAGTGGAACGAAAACTCACGTTAAGGGATTTTGGTCATGAGATTATCAAAAAGGATCTTCACCT
AGATCCTTTTAAATTAAAAATGAAGTTTTAAATCAATCTAAAGTATATATGAGTAAACTTGGTCTGACAG
TTAGAAAAACTCATCGAGCATCAAATGAAACTGCAATTTATTCATATCAGGATTATCAATACCATATTTT
TGAAAAAGCCGTTTCTGTAATGAAGGAGAAAACTCACCGAGGCAGTTCCATAGGATGGCAAGATCCTGGT
ATCGGTCTGCGATTCCGACTCGTCCAACATCAATACAACCTATTAATTTCCCCTCGTCAAAAATAAGGTT
ATCAAGTGAGAAATCACCATGAGTGACGACTGAATCCGGTGAGAATGGCAAAAGTTTATGCATTTCTTTC
CAGACTTGTTCAACAGGCCAGCCATTACGCTCGTCATCAAAATCACTCGCATCAACCAAACCGTTATTCA
TTCGTGATTGCGCCTGAGCGAGACGAAATACGCGATCGCTGTTAAAAGGACAATTACAAACAGGAATCGA
ATGCAACCGGCGCAGGAACACTGCCAGCGCATCAACAATATTTTCACCTGAATCAGGATATTCTTCTAAT
ACCTGGAATGCTGTTTTCCCAGGGATCGCAGTGGTGAGTAACCATGCATCATCAGGAGTACGGATAAAAT
GCTTGATGGTCGGAAGAGGCATAAATTCCGTCAGCCAGTTTAGTCTGACCATCTCATCTGTAACATCATT
GGCAACGCTACCTTTGCCATGTTTCAGAAACAACTCTGGCGCATCGGGCTTCCCATACAATCGATAGATT
GTCGCACCTGATTGCCCGACATTATCGCGAGCCCATTTATACCCATATAAATCAGCATCCATGTTGGAAT
TTAATCGCGGCCTAGAGCAAGACGTTTCCCGTTGAATATGGCTCATACTCTTCCTTTTTCAATATTATTG
AAGCATTTATCAGGGTTATTGTCTCATGAGCGGATACATATTTGAATGTATTTAGAAAAATAAACAAATA
GGGGTTCCGCGCACATTTCCCCGAAAAGTGCCACCTGACGTCTAAGAAACCATTATTATCATGACATTAA
CCTATAAAAATAGGCGTATCACGAGGCCCTTTCGTC
