>Addgene plasmid #121238 | pUC57-Kan_BR32_00031651 | addgene partial sequence | sequence record 237852 | M13-F20 5'-TGTAAAACGACGGCCAGT-3'
TTGGTCTCTAATGAACTCTTTGCCAATTCAACCAAGAGAAGATACTTCTAATTTTAAAGGTATTACTGGT
GAAATTTGTTGTAATAGAGGTACTACTGATCCAAATAATTTGTGTCATGATGCTAAATTGAATGCTTATT
GTTGTTCTGCTATTCCAAATGATAAAAAAGATGAACCAGGTGATGCTGGTGGTTGTGATCAAATTGCTGC
TTTTCCAGTTGGTAGAAATGTTACTTTGGTTGATCCAAAACCAGGTTTGAATTGTAAATCTGGTAGATTT
AATGATGTTCCAGGTTTTGTTGGTTGTGCTCAATGAGCTTAGAGACCAAGTTCATCCCAATGGCGCGCCG
AGCTTGGCTCGAGCATGGTCATAGCTGTTTCCTGTGTGAAATTGTTATCCGCTCACAATTCCACACAACA
TACGAGCCGGAAGCATAAAGTGTAAAGCCTGGGGTGCCTAATGAGTGAGCTAACTCACATTAATTGCGTT
GCGCTCACTGCCCGCTTTCCAGTCGGGAAACCTGTCGTGCCAGCTGCATTAATGAATCGGCCAACGCGCG
GGGAGAGGCGGTTTGCGTATTGGGCGCTCTTCCGCTTCCTCGCTCACTGACTCGCTGCGCTCGGTCGTTC
GGCTGCGGCGAGCGGTATCAGCTCACTCAAAGGCGGTAATACGGTTATCCACAGAATCAGGGGATAACGC
AGGAAAGAACATGTGAGCAAAAGGCCAGCAAAAGGCCAGGAACCGTAAAAAGGCCGCGTTGCTGGCGTTT
TTCCATAGGCTCCGCCCCCCTGACGAGCATCACAAAAATCGACGCTCAAGTCA
